Addgene plasmid #234438: pAAV-syn-iGluSnFR4f-NGR-WPRE
Purpose: AAV-mediated expression of glutamate sensor with improved sensitivity and fast deactivation kinetics (4f = fast); NGR vector matches or outperforms PDGFR in all conditions tested.
Depositing lab: GENIE Project. Publication: Glutamate indicators with increased sensitivity and tailored deactivation rates. Aggarwal A, Negrean A, Chen Y, Iyer R, Reep D, Liu A, Palutla A, Xie ME, MacLennan BJ, Hagihara KM, Kinsey LW, Sun JL, Yao P, Zheng J, Tsang A, Tsegaye G, Zhang Y, Patel RH, Arthur BJ, Hiblot J, Leippe P, Tarnawski M, Marvin JS, Vevea JD, Turaga SC, Tebo AG, Carandini M, Rossi LF, Kleinfeld D, Konnerth A, Svoboda K, Turner GC, Hasseman JP, Podgorski K. Nat Methods. 2026 Feb;23(2):417-425. doi: 10.1038/s41592-025-02965-z. Epub 2025 Dec 23. PubMed 41436654.
Backbone
  Vector backbone: pAAV-Syn
  Vector type: Mammalian Expression, AAV
Growth in bacteria
  Bacterial resistance: Ampicillin, 100 μg/mL
  Growth temperature: 37°C
  Growth strain: NEB Stable
  Growth instructions: Depositing lab recommends limiting overnight liquid culture to 16 h at higher temperatures (37 C) to maintain ITR integrity, rather than 30 C for 20 h.
  Copy number: High Copy
Gene/Insert
  Gene/Insert name: iGluSnFR4f-NGR (alt name: variant 9601)
  Species: Synthetic; E. coli, A. victoria (jellyfish)
  Insert size (bp): 1791
  Promoter: Synapsin
  Tag / fusion protein: IgK chain (N terminal on insert); Myc epi tag-NGR GPI anchor (C terminal on insert)
  Cloning method: Gibson Cloning
Terms and licenses: Academic/Nonprofit Terms; Industry Terms: Not Available to Industry
How to cite: pAAV-syn-iGluSnFR4f-NGR-WPRE was a gift from GENIE Project (Addgene plasmid # 234438 ; http://n2t.net/addgene:234438 ; RRID:Addgene_234438) For viral preps, please replace (Addgene plasmid # 234438) in the above sentence with: (Addgene viral prep # 234438-AAV1)
