[The description below was written by a language model from this plasmid's Addgene catalogue record and pLannotate feature annotations shown in this document.]
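Description:
pAAV-syn-iGluSnFR4f-NGR-WPRE is an AAV transfer plasmid (pAAV-Syn backbone, about 6.1 kb) for neuronal expression of a genetically encoded fluorescent glutamate sensor. It is maintained in E. coli through a high-copy ColE1/pUC-type origin and selected with ampicillin via the β-lactamase gene. An f1 phage origin and small lacZα and lacI remnants are also present in the backbone. The expression cassette is flanked by two AAV2 inverted terminal repeats, one annotated only as a fragment. These repeats allow the intervening DNA to be packaged into recombinant AAV particles when replication and capsid functions are supplied in trans. ITRs are prone to recombination in bacteria, which fits the recorded use of a stability-oriented host strain.

Between the ITRs, the human synapsin I promoter restricts expression to neurons. The 1,791 bp synthetic open reading frame begins with a mouse Igκ leader peptide that directs the protein into the secretory pathway. This is followed by the E. coli glutamate/aspartate-binding protein GltI, which is interrupted by a GFP derived from Aequorea victoria and annotated as cEGFP. In this arrangement, glutamate binding to the split GltI domain is expected to alter GFP fluorescence. The C terminus carries a Myc epitope and a fragment of the Nogo receptor (Rtn4r/NGR) that provides a GPI anchor, displaying the sensor on the outer cell surface. A WPRE and an SV40 polyadenylation signal follow to enhance transcript stability and processing.

The "4f" variant (variant 9601) is described as having improved sensitivity and fast deactivation kinetics. The depositors report that the NGR anchor matches or outperforms the PDGFR display vector in all conditions tested. The construct is intended for AAV-mediated imaging of glutamate release in neurons.
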