Features (pLannotate 1.2.2; 18 found; start..end, strand, type, name):
     42..174     -  repeat_region  AAV2 ITR (fragment): inverted terminal repeat of adeno-associated virus serotype 2 inverted
    256..703     +  promoter       hSyn promoter: human synapsin I promoter; confers neuron-specific expression (Kügler et al., 2003)
    741..803     +  sig_peptide    Igκ leader: leader sequence from mouse immunoglobulin κ light chain
    810..1550    +  CDS            gltI (fragment): GLTI_ECOLI - Also known as ybeJ, yzzK. Experimental evidence at protein level: Swiss-Prot protein existence level 1. Part of the ABC transporter complex GltIJKL involved in glutamate and aspartate uptake. Binds to both glutamate and aspartate. From Escherichia coli (strain K12).
   1566..2282    +  CDS            cEGFP: cEGFP is a basic (constitutively fluorescent) green fluorescent protein published in 2008, derived from Aequorea victoria.
   2295..2363    +  CDS            gltI (fragment): GLTI_ECOLI - Also known as ybeJ, yzzK. Experimental evidence at protein level: Swiss-Prot protein existence level 1. Part of the ABC transporter complex GltIJKL involved in glutamate and aspartate uptake. Binds to both glutamate and aspartate. From Escherichia coli (strain K12).
   2409..2528    +  CDS            Rtn4r (fragment): RTN4R_MOUSE - Also known as Ngr1, Nogor. Experimental evidence at protein level: Swiss-Prot protein existence level 1. Receptor for RTN4, OMG and MAG (PubMed:11201742, PubMed:12089450, PubMed:15504325, PubMed:18411262, PubMed:22923615). Functions as receptor for the sialylated gangliosides GT1b and GM1 (PubMed:18411262). Besides, functions as receptor for chondroitin sulfate proteoglycans (PubMed:22406547). Can also bind heparin (PubMed:22406547). Intracellular signaling cascades are triggered via the coreceptor NGFR (By similarity). Signaling mediates activation of Rho and downstream reorgani
   2544..3132    +  misc_feature   WPRE: woodchuck hepatitis virus posttranscriptional regulatory element
   3133..3152    +  misc_feature   MCS (fragment): pBluescript multiple cloning site
   3181..3302    -  polyA_signal   SV40 poly(A) signal: SV40 polyadenylation signal
   3325..3393    -  CDS            large T antigen (fragment): large T antigen from SV40 (simian virus 40)
   3464..3597    +  repeat_region  AAV2 ITR: inverted terminal repeat of adeno-associated virus serotype 2 inverted
   3591..3647    -  CDS            lacI (fragment): lac repressor; lacI; The lac repressor binds to the lac operator to inhibit transcription in E. coli. This inhibition can be relieved by adding lactose or isopropyl-β-D-thiogalactopyranoside (IPTG).
   3830..4418    -  rep_origin     ori: high-copy-number ColE1/pMB1/pBR322/pUC origin of replication
   4589..5449    -  CDS            AmpR: β-lactamase; bla; confers resistance to ampicillin, carbenicillin, and related antibiotics
   5450..5554    -  promoter       AmpR promoter: bla
   5607..6035    -  rep_origin     f1 ori (sequence partly withheld): f1 bacteriophage origin of replication; arrow indicates direction of (+) strand synthesis
   6040..47      -  CDS            lacZα (fragment) (across the origin): LacZα fragment of β-galactosidase; lacZ fragment
>Addgene plasmid #234438 | pAAV-syn-iGluSnFR4f-NGR-WPRE | addgene full sequence | sequence record 465745 | Addgene NGS Result
GTTGGGAAGGGCGATCGGTGCGGGCCTCTTCGCTATTACGCCAGCTGCGCGCTCGCTCGCTCACTGAGGC
CGCCCGGGCAAAGCCCGGGCGTCGGGCGACCTTTGGTCGCCCGGCCTCAGTGAGCGAGCGAGCGCGCAGA
GAGGGAGTGGCCAACTCCATCACTAGGGGTTCCTTGTAGTTAATGATTAACCCGCCATGCTACTTATCTA
CGTAGCCATGCTCTAGGAAGATCTCTGCAGAGGGCCCTGCGTATGAGTGCAAGTGGGTTTTAGGACCAGG
ATGAGGCGGGGTGGGGGTGCCTACCTGACGACCGACCCCGACCCACTGGACAAGCACCCAACCCCCATTC
CCCAAATTGCGCATCCCCTATCAGAGAGGGGGAGGGGAAACAGGATGCGGCGAGGCGCGTGCGCACTGCC
AGCTTCAGCACCGCGGACAGTGCCTTCGCCCCCGCCTGGCGGCGCGCGCCACCGCCGCCTCAGCACTGAA
GGCGCGCTGACGTCACTCGCCGGTCCCCCGCAAACTCCCCTTCCCGGCCACCTTGGTCGCGTCCGCGCCG
CCGCCGGCCCAGCCGGACCGCACCACGCGAGGCGCGAGATAGGGGGGCACGGGCGCGACCATCTGCGCTG
CGGCGCCGGCGACTCAGCGCTGCCTCAGTCTGCGGTGGGCAGCGGAGGAGTCGTGTCGTGCCTGAGAGCG
CAGTCGAATTCAAGCTGCTAGCAAGGATCCACCCGCCACCATGGAGACAGACACACTCCTGCTATGGGTA
CTGCTGCTCTGGGTTCCAGGTTCCACTGGTGACGGATCCGCCGCAGGCAGCACGCTGGACAAAATCGCCA
AAAACGGTGTGATTGTCGTCGGTCACCGTGACTCTTCAGTGCCTTTCTCTTATCAAGACAGTCAGCACAA
AGTGGTGGGTTACTCGCAGGAATACTCCAACGCCATTGTTGAAGCAGTGAAAAAGAAACTCAACAAACCG
GACTTGCAGGTAAAACTGATTCCGATTACTTCACAAAACCGTATTCCACTACTGCAAAACGGCACTTACG
ATTTTGAATGTGGTTCTACCACCAACAACGTCGAACGCCAAAAATTCGCGGCTTTCTCTGACACTATTTT
CGTGGTCGGTACGCGCCTGTTGACCAAAAAGGGTGGCGATATCAAAGATTTTGCCAACCTGAAAGACAAA
GCCGTAGTCGTCACTTCCGGCACTACCTCTGAAGTTTTGCTCAACAAACTGAATGAAGAGCAAAAAATGA
ATATGCGCATCATCAGCGCCAAAGATCACGGTGACTCTTTCCGCACCCTGGAAAGCGGTCGTGCCGTTGC
CTTTATGATGGATGACGTACTGCTGGCCGGTGAACGTGCGAAAGCGAAGAAACCAGACGACTGGGAAATC
GTCGGCAAGCCGCAGTCTCAGGAGGCCTACGGTTGTATGTTGCGTAAAGATGATCCGCAGTTCAAAAAGC
TGATGGATGACACCATCGCTCAGGTGCAGACCTCCGGTGAAGCGGAAAAATGGTTTGATAAGTGGTTCAA
AAATCCAATTCTGGTGAACCACACGGTCTATATCACCGCCGACAAGCAGAAGAACGGCATCAAGGCGAAC
TTCTTCATCCACCACAACGTGGAGGACGGCAGCGTGCAGCTCGCCGACCACTACCAGCAGAACACCCCCA
TCGGCGACGGCCCCGTGCTGCTGCCCGACAACCACTACCTGAGCTATCAGTCCGTGCTGAGCAAAGACCC
CAACGAGAAGCGCGATCACATGGTCCTGCTGGAGTTCGTGACCGCCACCGGGAACTCTCTCGGCATGGAC
GAGCTGTACAAGGGCGGTACCGGAGGGAGCATGAGCAAGGGCGAGGAGCTGTTCACCGGGGTGGTGCCCA
TCCTGGTCGAGCTGGACGGCGACGTAAACGGCCACAAGTTCAGCGTGCGCGGCGAGGGCGAGGGCGATGC
CACCAACGGCAAGCTAACCCTGAAGTTCATCTGCACCACCGGCAAGCTGCCCGTGCCCTGGCCCACCCTC
GTGACCACCCTGAGCTACGGCGTGCAGTGCTTCGCCCGCTACCCCGACCACATGAAGCAGCACGACTTCT
TCAAGTCCGCCATGCCCGAAGGCTACGTCCAGGAGCGCACCATCAGCTTCAAGGACGACGGAACCTACAA
GACCCGCGCCGAGGTGAAGTTAGAGGGCGACACCCTGGTGAACCGCATCGAGCTAAAGGGCATCGACTTC
AAGGAGGACGGCAACATCCTGGGGCACAAGCTGGAGTACAACTTTAACAACCCCCTGGTCATGAATTTCG
AACTGTCAGACGAAATGAAAGCACTGTTCAAAGAACCGAATGACAAGGCACTGAAACTGCAGGTCGACGA
ACAAAAACTCATCTCAGAAGAGGATCTGGCAGGTAGTGGTGCATCTGGAACAGGAGATGCAGAAGGATCA
GGTGCCCTTCCTGCCCTTGCATGTAGTCTGGCTCCACTGGGACTGGCATTGGTTCTGTGGACGGTGTTGG
GCCCCTGTTAAAAGCTTATCGATAATCAACCTCTGGATTACAAAATTTGTGAAAGATTGACTGGTATTCT
TAACTATGTTGCTCCTTTTACGCTATGTGGATACGCTGCTTTAATGCCTTTGTATCATGCTATTGCTTCC
CGTATGGCTTTCATTTTCTCCTCCTTGTATAAATCCTGGTTGCTGTCTCTTTATGAGGAGTTGTGGCCCG
TTGTCAGGCAACGTGGCGTGGTGTGCACTGTGTTTGCTGACGCAACCCCCACTGGTTGGGGCATTGCCAC
CACCTGTCAGCTCCTTTCCGGGACTTTCGCTTTCCCCCTCCCTATTGCCACGGCGGAACTCATCGCCGCC
TGCCTTGCCCGCTGCTGGACAGGGGCTCGGCTGTTGGGCACTGACAATTCCGTGGTGTTGTCGGGGAAAT
CATCGTCCTTTCCTTGGCTGCTCGCCTGTGTTGCCACCTGGATTCTGCGCGGGACGTCCTTCTGCTACGT
CCCTTCGGCCCTCAATCCAGCGGACCTTCCTTCCCGCGGCCTGCTGCCGGCTCTGCGGCCTCTTCCGCGT
CTTCGCCTTCGCCCTCAGACGAGTCGGATCTCCCTTTGGGCCGCCTCCCCGCATCGATACCGTCGACCTC
GACCCGGGCGGCCGCTTCGAGCAGACATGATAAGATACATTGATGAGTTTGGACAAACCACAACTAGAAT
GCAGTGAAAAAAATGCTTTATTTGTGAAATTTGTGATGCTATTGCTTTATTTGTAACCATTATAAGCTGC
AATAAACAAGTTAACAACAACAATTGCATTCATTTTATGTTTCAGGTTCAGGGGGAGATGTGGGAGGTTT
TTTAAAGCAAGTAAAACCTCTACAAATGTGGTAAAATCGATAAGGATCTTCCTAGAGCATGGCTACGTAG
ATAAGTAGCATGGCGGGTTAATCATTAACTACAAGGAACCCCTAGTGATGGAGTTGGCCACTCCCTCTCT
GCGCGCTCGCTCGCTCACTGAGGCCGGGCGACCAAAGGTCGCCCGACGCCCGGGCTTTGCCCGGGCGGCC
TCAGTGAGCGAGCGAGCGCGCAGCTGCATTAATGAATCGGCCAACGCGCGGGGAGAGGCGGTTTGCGTAT
TGGGCGCTCTTCCGCTTCCTCGCTCACTGACTCGCTGCGCTCGGTCGTTCGGCTGCGGCGAGCGGTATCA
GCTCACTCAAAGGCGGTAATACGGTTATCCACAGAATCAGGGGATAACGCAGGAAAGAACATGTGAGCAA
AAGGCCAGCAAAAGGCCAGGAACCGTAAAAAGGCCGCGTTGCTGGCGTTTTTCCATAGGCTCCGCCCCCC
TGACGAGCATCACAAAAATCGACGCTCAAGTCAGAGGTGGCGAAACCCGACAGGACTATAAAGATACCAG
GCGTTTCCCCCTGGAAGCTCCCTCGTGCGCTCTCCTGTTCCGACCCTGCCGCTTACCGGATACCTGTCCG
CCTTTCTCCCTTCGGGAAGCGTGGCGCTTTCTCATAGCTCACGCTGTAGGTATCTCAGTTCGGTGTAGGT
CGTTCGCTCCAAGCTGGGCTGTGTGCACGAACCCCCCGTTCAGCCCGACCGCTGCGCCTTATCCGGTAAC
TATCGTCTTGAGTCCAACCCGGTAAGACACGACTTATCGCCACTGGCAGCAGCCACTGGTAACAGGATTA
GCAGAGCGAGGTATGTAGGCGGTGCTACAGAGTTCTTGAAGTGGTGGCCTAACTACGGCTACACTAGAAG
AACAGTATTTGGTATCTGCGCTCTGCTGAAGCCAGTTACCTTCGGAAAAAGAGTTGGTAGCTCTTGATCC
GGCAAACAAACCACCGCTGGTAGCGGTGGTTTTTTTGTTTGCAAGCAGCAGATTACGCGCAGAAAAAAAG
GATCTCAAGAAGATCCTTTGATCTTTTCTACGGGGTCTGACGCTCAGTGGAACGAAAACTCACGTTAAGG
GATTTTGGTCATGAGATTATCAAAAAGGATCTTCACCTAGATCCTTTTAAATTAAAAATGAAGTTTTAAA
TCAATCTAAAGTATATATGAGTAAACTTGGTCTGACAGTTACCAATGCTTAATCAGTGAGGCACCTATCT
CAGCGATCTGTCTATTTCGTTCATCCATAGTTGCCTGACTCCCCGTCGTGTAGATAACTACGATACGGGA
GGGCTTACCATCTGGCCCCAGTGCTGCAATGATACCGCGAGACCCACGCTCACCGGCTCCAGATTTATCA
GCAATAAACCAGCCAGCCGGAAGGGCCGAGCGCAGAAGTGGTCCTGCAACTTTATCCGCCTCCATCCAGT
CTATTAATTGTTGCCGGGAAGCTAGAGTAAGTAGTTCGCCAGTTAATAGTTTGCGCAACGTTGTTGCCAT
TGCTACAGGCATCGTGGTGTCACGCTCGTCGTTTGGTATGGCTTCATTCAGCTCCGGTTCCCAACGATCA
AGGCGAGTTACATGATCCCCCATGTTGTGCAAAAAAGCGGTTAGCTCCTTCGGTCCTCCGATCGTTGTCA
GAAGTAAGTTGGCCGCAGTGTTATCACTCATGGTTATGGCAGCACTGCATAATTCTCTTACTGTCATGCC
ATCCGTAAGATGCTTTTCTGTGACTGGTGAGTACTCAACCAAGTCATTCTGAGAATAGTGTATGCGGCGA
CCGAGTTGCTCTTGCCCGGCGTCAATACGGGATAATACCGCGCCACATAGCAGAACTTTAAAAGTGCTCA
TCATTGGAAAACGTTCTTCGGGGCGAAAACTCTCAAGGATCTTACCGCTGTTGAGATCCAGTTCGATGTA
ACCCACTCGTGCACCCAACTGATCTTCAGCATCTTTTACTTTCACCAGCGTTTCTGGGTGAGCAAAAACA
GGAAGGCAAAATGCCGCAAAAAAGGGAATAAGGGCGACACGGAAATGTTGAATACTCATACTCTTCCTTT
TTCAATATTATTGAAGCATTTATCAGGGTTATTGTCTCATGAGCGGATACATATTTGAATGTATTTAGAA
AAATAAACAAATAGGGGTTCCGCGCACATTTCCCCGAAAAGTGCCACCTAAATTGTAAGCGTTAATATTT
TGTTAAAATTCGCGTTAAATTTTTGTTAAATCAGCTCATTTTTTAACCAATAGGCCGAAATCGGCAAAAT
CCCTTATAAATCAAAAGAATAGACCGAGATAGGGT
[37 nt withheld, positions 5706-5742]
AAAGAACGTGGACTCCAACGTCAAAGG
[49 nt withheld, positions 5770-5818]
T
[91 nt withheld, positions 5820-5910]
G
[124 nt withheld, positions 5912-6035]
CCCATTCGCCATTCAGGCTGCGCAACT
